>Addgene plasmid #132927 | LP102: pMAGIC (R4-R3) NLS-Sp Cas9-NLS | addgene full sequence | sequence record 314451 | Addgene NGS Result
TTTTTATGCAAAATCTAATTTAATATATTGATATTTATATCATTTTACGTTTCTCGTTCAACTTTTCTAT
ACAAAGTTGCCACCATGGCCCCAAAGAAGAAGCGGAAGGTCGGTATCCACGGAGTCCCAGCAGCCGACAA
GAAGTACAGCATCGGCCTGGACATCGGCACCAACTCTGTGGGCTGGGCCGTGATCACCGACGAGTACAAG
GTGCCCAGCAAGAAATTCAAGGTGCTGGGCAACACCGACCGGCACAGCATCAAGAAGAACCTGATCGGAG
CCCTGCTGTTCGACAGCGGCGAAACAGCCGAGGCCACCCGGCTGAAGAGAACCGCCAGAAGAAGATACAC
CAGACGGAAGAACCGGATCTGCTATCTGCAAGAGATCTTCAGCAACGAGATGGCCAAGGTGGACGACAGC
TTCTTCCACAGACTGGAAGAGTCCTTCCTGGTGGAAGAGGATAAGAAGCACGAGCGGCACCCCATCTTCG
GCAACATCGTGGACGAGGTGGCCTACCACGAGAAGTACCCCACCATCTACCACCTGAGAAAGAAACTGGT
GGACAGCACCGACAAGGCCGACCTGCGGCTGATCTATCTGGCCCTGGCCCACATGATCAAGTTCCGGGGC
CACTTCCTGATCGAGGGCGACCTGAACCCCGACAACAGCGACGTGGACAAGCTGTTCATCCAGCTGGTGC
AGACCTACAACCAGCTGTTCGAGGAAAACCCCATCAACGCCAGCGGCGTGGACGCCAAGGCCATCCTGTC
TGCCAGACTGAGCAAGAGCAGACGGCTGGAAAATCTGATCGCCCAGCTGCCCGGCGAGAAGAAGAATGGC
CTGTTCGGAAACCTGATTGCCCTGAGCCTGGGCCTGACCCCCAACTTCAAGAGCAACTTCGACCTGGCCG
AGGATGCCAAACTGCAGCTGAGCAAGGACACCTACGACGACGACCTGGACAACCTGCTGGCCCAGATCGG
CGACCAGTACGCCGACCTGTTTCTGGCCGCCAAGAACCTGTCCGACGCCATCCTGCTGAGCGACATCCTG
AGAGTGAACACCGAGATCACCAAGGCCCCCCTGAGCGCCTCTATGATCAAGAGATACGACGAGCACCACC
AGGACCTGACCCTGCTGAAAGCTCTCGTGCGGCAGCAGCTGCCTGAGAAGTACAAAGAGATTTTCTTCGA
CCAGAGCAAGAACGGCTACGCCGGCTACATTGACGGCGGAGCCAGCCAGGAAGAGTTCTACAAGTTCATC
AAGCCCATCCTGGAAAAGATGGACGGCACCGAGGAACTGCTCGTGAAGCTGAACAGAGAGGACCTGCTGC
GGAAGCAGCGGACCTTCGACAACGGCAGCATCCCCCACCAGATCCACCTGGGAGAGCTGCACGCCATTCT
GCGGCGGCAGGAAGATTTTTACCCATTCCTGAAGGACAACCGGGAAAAGATCGAGAAGATCCTGACCTTC
CGCATCCCCTACTACGTGGGCCCTCTGGCCAGGGGAAACAGCAGATTCGCCTGGATGACCAGAAAGAGCG
AGGAAACCATCACCCCCTGGAACTTCGAGGAAGTGGTGGACAAGGGCGCTTCCGCCCAGAGCTTCATCGA
GCGGATGACCAACTTCGATAAGAACCTGCCCAACGAGAAGGTGCTGCCCAAGCACAGCCTGCTGTACGAG
TACTTCACCGTGTATAACGAGCTGACCAAAGTGAAATACGTGACCGAGGGAATGAGAAAGCCCGCCTTCC
TGAGCGGCGAGCAGAAAAAGGCCATCGTGGACCTGCTGTTCAAGACCAACCGGAAAGTGACCGTGAAGCA
GCTGAAAGAGGACTACTTCAAGAAAATCGAGTGCTTCGACTCCGTGGAAATCTCCGGCGTGGAAGATCGG
TTCAACGCCTCCCTGGGCACATACCACGATCTGCTGAAAATTATCAAGGACAAGGACTTCCTGGACAATG
AGGAAAACGAGGACATTCTGGAAGATATCGTGCTGACCCTGACACTGTTTGAGGACAGAGAGATGATCGA
GGAACGGCTGAAAACCTATGCCCACCTGTTCGACGACAAAGTGATGAAGCAGCTGAAGCGGCGGAGATAC
ACCGGCTGGGGCAGGCTGAGCCGGAAGCTGATCAACGGCATCCGGGACAAGCAGTCCGGCAAGACAATCC
TGGATTTCCTGAAGTCCGACGGCTTCGCCAACAGAAACTTCATGCAGCTGATCCACGACGACAGCCTGAC
CTTTAAAGAGGACATCCAGAAAGCCCAGGTGTCCGGCCAGGGCGATAGCCTGCACGAGCACATTGCCAAT
CTGGCCGGCAGCCCCGCCATTAAGAAGGGCATCCTGCAGACAGTGAAGGTGGTGGACGAGCTCGTGAAAG
TGATGGGCCGGCACAAGCCCGAGAACATCGTGATCGAAATGGCCAGAGAGAACCAGACCACCCAGAAGGG
ACAGAAGAACAGCCGCGAGAGAATGAAGCGGATCGAAGAGGGCATCAAAGAGCTGGGCAGCCAGATCCTG
AAAGAACACCCCGTGGAAAACACCCAGCTGCAGAACGAGAAGCTGTACCTGTACTACCTGCAGAATGGGC
GGGATATGTACGTGGACCAGGAACTGGACATCAACCGGCTGTCCGACTACGATGTGGACCATATCGTGCC
TCAGAGCTTTCTGAAGGACGACTCCATCGACAACAAGGTGCTGACCAGAAGCGACAAGAACCGGGGCAAG
AGCGACAACGTGCCCTCCGAAGAGGTCGTGAAGAAGATGAAGAACTACTGGCGGCAGCTGCTGAACGCCA
AGCTGATTACCCAGAGAAAGTTCGACAATCTGACCAAGGCCGAGAGAGGCGGCCTGAGCGAACTGGATAA
GGCCGGCTTCATCAAGAGACAGCTGGTGGAAACCCGGCAGATCACAAAGCACGTGGCACAGATCCTGGAC
TCCCGGATGAACACTAAGTACGACGAGAATGACAAGCTGATCCGGGAAGTGAAAGTGATCACCCTGAAGT
CCAAGCTGGTGTCCGATTTCCGGAAGGATTTCCAGTTTTACAAAGTGCGCGAGATCAACAACTACCACCA
CGCCCACGACGCCTACCTGAACGCCGTCGTGGGAACCGCCCTGATCAAAAAGTACCCTAAGCTGGAAAGC
GAGTTCGTGTACGGCGACTACAAGGTGTACGACGTGCGGAAGATGATCGCCAAGAGCGAGCAGGAAATCG
GCAAGGCTACCGCCAAGTACTTCTTCTACAGCAACATCATGAACTTTTTCAAGACCGAGATTACCCTGGC
CAACGGCGAGATCCGGAAGCGGCCTCTGATCGAGACAAACGGCGAAACCGGGGAGATCGTGTGGGATAAG
GGCCGGGATTTTGCCACCGTGCGGAAAGTGCTGAGCATGCCCCAAGTGAATATCGTGAAAAAGACCGAGG
TGCAGACAGGCGGCTTCAGCAAAGAGTCTATCCTGCCCAAGAGGAACAGCGATAAGCTGATCGCCAGAAA
GAAGGACTGGGACCCTAAGAAGTACGGCGGCTTCGACAGCCCCACCGTGGCCTATTCTGTGCTGGTGGTG
GCCAAAGTGGAAAAGGGCAAGTCCAAGAAACTGAAGAGTGTGAAAGAGCTGCTGGGGATCACCATCATGG
AAAGAAGCAGCTTCGAGAAGAATCCCATCGACTTTCTGGAAGCCAAGGGCTACAAAGAAGTGAAAAAGGA
CCTGATCATCAAGCTGCCTAAGTACTCCCTGTTCGAGCTGGAAAACGGCCGGAAGAGAATGCTGGCCTCT
GCCGGCGAACTGCAGAAGGGAAACGAACTGGCCCTGCCCTCCAAATATGTGAACTTCCTGTACCTGGCCA
GCCACTATGAGAAGCTGAAGGGCTCCCCCGAGGATAATGAGCAGAAACAGCTGTTTGTGGAACAGCACAA
GCACTACCTGGACGAGATCATCGAGCAGATCAGCGAGTTCTCCAAGAGAGTGATCCTGGCCGACGCTAAT
CTGGACAAAGTGCTGTCCGCCTACAACAAGCACCGGGATAAGCCCATCAGAGAGCAGGCCGAGAATATCA
TCCACCTGTTTACCCTGACCAATCTGGGAGCCCCTGCCGCCTTCAAGTACTTTGACACCACCATCGACCG
GAAGAGGTACACCAGCACCAAAGAGGTGCTGGACGCCACCCTGATCCACCAGAGCATCACCGGCCTGTAC
GAGACACGGATCGACCTGTCTCAGCTGGGAGGCGACAAACGGCCGGCAGCCACGAAGAAGGCCGGCCAGG
CAAAAAAGAAAAAGGGATCCGCAACTTTGTATAATAAAGTTGAACGAGAAACGTAAAATGATATAAATAT
CAATATATTAAATTAGATTTTGCATAAAAAACAGACTACATAATACTGTAAAACACAACATATCCAGTCA
CTATGAATCAACTACTTAGATGGTATTAGTGACCTGTACTGCAGGGCGGCCGCGATATCCCCTATAGTGA
GTCGTATTACATGGTCATAGCTGTTTCCTGGCAGCTCTGGCCCGTGTCTCAAAATCTCTGATGTTACATT
GCACAAGATAAAAATATATCATCATGAACAATAAAACTGTCTGCTTACATAAACAGTAATACAAGGGGTG
TTATGAGCCATATTCAACGGGAAACGTCGAGGCCGCGATTAAATTCCAACATGGATGCTGATTTATATGG
GTATAAATGGGCTCGCGATAATGTCGGGCAATCAGGTGCGACAATCTATCGCTTGTATGGGAAGCCCGAT
GCGCCAGAGTTGTTTCTGAAACATGGCAAAGGTAGCGTTGCCAATGATGTTACAGATGAGATGGTCAGAC
TAAACTGGCTGACGGAATTTATGCCTCTTCCGACCATCAAGCATTTTATCCGTACTCCTGATGATGCATG
GTTACTCACCACTGCGATCCCCGGAAAAACAGCATTCCAGGTATTAGAAGAATATCCTGATTCAGGTGAA
AATATTGTTGATGCGCTGGCAGTGTTCCTGCGCCGGTTGCATTCGATTCCTGTTTGTAATTGTCCTTTTA
ACAGCGATCGCGTATTTCGTCTCGCTCAGGCGCAATCACGAATGAATAACGGTTTGGTTGATGCGAGTGA
TTTTGATGACGAGCGTAATGGCTGGCCTGTTGAACAAGTCTGGAAAGAAATGCATAAACTTTTGCCATTC
TCACCGGATTCAGTCGTCACTCATGGTGATTTCTCACTTGATAACCTTATTTTTGACGAGGGGAAATTAA
TAGGTTGTATTGATGTTGGACGAGTCGGAATCGCAGACCGATACCAGGATCTTGCCATCCTATGGAACTG
CCTCGGTGAGTTTTCTCCTTCATTACAGAAACGGCTTTTTCAAAAATATGGTATTGATAATCCTGATATG
AATAAATTGCAGTTTCATTTGATGCTCGATGAGTTTTTCTAATCAGAATTGGTTAATTGGTTGTAACACT
GGCAGAGCATTACGCTGACTTGACGGGACGGCGCAAGCTCATGACCAAAATCCCTTAACGTGAGTTACGC
GTCGTTCCACTGAGCGTCAGACCCCGTAGAAAAGATCAAAGGATCTTCTTGAGATCCTTTTTTTCTGCGC
GTAATCTGCTGCTTGCAAACAAAAAAACCACCGCTACCAGCGGTGGTTTGTTTGCCGGATCAAGAGCTAC
CAACTCTTTTTCCGAAGGTAACTGGCTTCAGCAGAGCGCAGATACCAAATACTGTTCTTCTAGTGTAGCC
GTAGTTAGGCCACCACTTCAAGAACTCTGTAGCACCGCCTACATACCTCGCTCTGCTAATCCTGTTACCA
GTGGCTGCTGCCAGTGGCGATAAGTCGTGTCTTACCGGGTTGGACTCAAGACGATAGTTACCGGATAAGG
CGCAGCGGTCGGGCTGAACGGGGGGTTCGTGCACACAGCCCAGCTTGGAGCGAACGACCTACACCGAACT
GAGATACCTACAGCGTGAGCTATGAGAAAGCGCCACGCTTCCCGAAGGGAGAAAGGCGGACAGGTATCCG
GTAAGCGGCAGGGTCGGAACAGGAGAGCGCACGAGGGAGCTTCCAGGGGGAAACGCCTGGTATCTTTATA
GTCCTGTCGGGTTTCGCCACCTCTGACTTGAGCGTCGATTTTTGTGATGCTCGTCAGGGGGGCGGAGCCT
ATGGAAAAACGCCAGCAACGCGGCCTTTTTACGGTTCCTGGCCTTTTGCTGGCCTTTTGCTCACATGTTC
TTTCCTGCGTTATCCCCTGATTCTGTGGATAACCGTATTACCGCCTTTGAGTGAGCTGATACCGCTCGCC
GCAGCCGAACGACCGAGCGCAGCGAGTCAGTGAGCGAGGAAGCGGAAGAGCGCCCAATACGCAAACCGCC
TCTCCCCGCGCGTTGGCCGATTCATTAATGCAGCTGGCACGACAGGTTTCCCGACTGGAAAGCGGGCAGT
GAGCGCAACGCAATTAATACGCGTACCGCTAGCCAGGAAGAGTTTGTAGAAACGCAAAAAGGCCATCCGT
CAGGATGGCCTTCTGCTTAGTTTGATGCCTGGCAGTTTATGGCGGGCGTCCTGCCCGCCACCCTCCGGGC
CGTTGCTTCACAACGTTCAAATCCGCTCCCGGCGGATTTGTCCTACTCAGGAGAGCGTTCACCGACAAAC
AACAGATAAAACGAAAGGCCCAGTCTTCCGACTGAGCCTTTCGTTTTATTTGATGCCTGGCAGTTCCCTA
CTCTCGCGTTAACGCTAGCATGGATGTTTTCCCAGTCACGACGTTGTAAAACGACGGCCAGTCTTAAGCT
CGGGCCCCTACAGGTCACTAATACCATCTAAGTAGTTGATTCATAGTGACTGGATATGTTGTGTTTTACA
GTATTATGTAGTCTGT
Features (pLannotate 1.2.2; 13 found; start..end, strand, type, name):
     59..79      -  protein_bind   attB4: mutant version of attB; core recombination site for the Gateway® BP reaction BP Clonase™
    136..1737    +  CDS            Cas9(N): N-terminal portion of Streptococcus pyogenes Cas9 (Zetsche et al., 2015)
   1738..4236    +  CDS            Cas9(C): C-terminal portion of Streptococcus pyogenes Cas9 (Zetsche et al., 2015)
   4241..4284    +  CDS            nucleoplasmin NLS (fragment): bipartite nuclear localization signal from nucleoplasmin
   4292..4415    +  protein_bind   attR3: mutant version of attR; recombination site for the Gateway® LR reaction LR Clonase™
   4471..4489    -  promoter       T7 promoter: promoter for bacteriophage T7 RNA polymerase
   4623..5432    +  CDS            KanR: aminoglycoside phosphotransferase; aph(3')-Ia; confers resistance to kanamycin in bacteria or G418 (Geneticin®) in eukaryotes
   5579..6167    +  rep_origin     ori: high-copy-number ColE1/pMB1/pBR322/pUC origin of replication
   6350..6442    +  CDS            lacI (fragment): lac repressor; lacI; The lac repressor binds to the lac operator to inhibit transcription in E. coli. This inhibition can be relieved by adding lactose or isopropyl-β-D-thiogalactopyranoside (IPTG).
   6497..6524    -  terminator     rrnB T2 terminator: transcription terminator T2 from the E. coli rrnB gene
   6656..6699    +  terminator     rrnB T1 terminator: Escherichia coli rrnB; transcription terminator T1 from the E. coli rrnB gene
   6746..6782    -  CDS            lacZα (fragment): LacZα fragment of β-galactosidase; lacZ fragment
   6832..75      -  protein_bind   attR1 (across the origin): mutant version of attR; recombination site for the Gateway® LR reaction LR Clonase™
