[The description below was written by a language model from this plasmid's Addgene catalogue record and pLannotate feature annotations shown in this document.]
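Description:
LP102: pMAGIC (R4-R3) NLS-Sp Cas9-NLS is a Gateway entry plasmid of 6,876 bp built on the Invitrogen pDONR221 P4r-P3r backbone and designed as one module of the pMAGIC MultiSite Gateway Pro cloning platform. It is propagated in E. coli at high copy from a ColE1/pUC-type origin and selected with kanamycin through an aph(3')-Ia KanR gene. The backbone also carries rrnB T1 and T2 terminators, which insulate the insert region from read-through transcription. A T7 promoter lies downstream of the insert in reverse orientation, and there are small lacI and lacZα remnants.

The payload is a roughly 4.2 kb humanized Streptococcus pyogenes Cas9 open reading frame in its nuclease-active form. It was amplified from lentiCRISPRv2 and inserted by Gibson assembly into a digested pMAGIC entry vector. The feature table annotates the Cas9 coding sequence as contiguous N- and C-terminal portions, followed by a nucleoplasmin bipartite NLS. The name and purpose field indicate two nuclear localization signals, but the N-terminal one is not separately annotated. The coding region is flanked by recombination sites corresponding to the R4 and R3 positions. The automated annotation labels an attR3 site downstream and attB4/attR1-like matches upstream, the latter probably reflecting similarity among att variants rather than a different site.

No eukaryotic promoter or polyadenylation signal appears within the cassette, and the Cas9 gene deliberately lacks a stop codon. Expression therefore depends on LR recombination with other entry plasmids into a destination vector, in 3- or 4-component assemblies that supply a promoter upstream and a downstream element in frame. Guide RNAs are supplied from separate companion plasmids.
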