Addgene plasmid #132927: LP102: pMAGIC (R4-R3) NLS-Sp Cas9-NLS
Purpose: pMAGIC R4-R3 entry plasmid, contains 2xNLS SpCas9 (nuclease active) for 3 or 4-component MultiSite Gateway Pro assembly.
Depositing lab: Christopher Newgard. Depositing organization: Duke University.
Backbone
  Vector backbone: pDONR221 P4r-P3r
  Backbone manufacturer: Invitrogen
  Backbone size w/o insert (bp): 2664
  Total vector size (bp): 6876
  Vector type: CRISPR, Synthetic Biology ; pMAGIC Gateway Entry plasmid
Growth in bacteria
  Bacterial resistance: Kanamycin, 50 μg/mL
  Growth temperature: 37°C
  Growth strain: DH5alpha
  Copy number: High Copy
Gene/Insert
  Gene/Insert name: humanized SpCas9 (alt names: S. pyogenes CRISPR-Cas9; Cas9)
  Species: Synthetic; Streptococcus pyogenes
  Insert size (bp): 4212
  Cloning method: Gibson Cloning
  Sequencing primers: 5′ M13F; 3′ M13R
Terms and licenses: Academic/Nonprofit Terms; Industry Terms: Not Available to Industry
Depositor comments: SpCas9 was PCR'd from lentiCRISPRv2 (Addgene #52961) and inserted into PmeI/SrFI digested KJ901 (Addgene #121835). This entry plasmid is compatible with pMAGIC cloning platform (PMID: 30590691). The 2x-NLS SpCas9 gene encoded in this plasmid does not contain a stop codon. SpCas9 gRNAs can be expressed from plasmids KK701 (Addgene #121842), LF701 (Addgene #121817), or LG002 (Addgene # 121816).
How to cite: LP102: pMAGIC (R4-R3) NLS-Sp Cas9-NLS was a gift from Christopher Newgard (Addgene plasmid # 132927 ; http://n2t.net/addgene:132927 ; RRID:Addgene_132927)
